Addgene plasmid #225991: pGENT_GW_aco_mScarlet3
Purpose: (Empty Backbone) To make gene fusions with Arabidopsis codon-optimized mScarlet3
Depositing lab: Imran Siddiqi. Depositing organization: Centre for Cellular and Molecular Biology (CSIR-CCMB).
Backbone
  Vector backbone: pZP222
  Vector type: Plant Expression
  Selectable markers: Gentamicin
  Tag / fusion protein: mScarlet3 (C terminal on backbone)
Growth in bacteria
  Bacterial resistance: Chloramphenicol and Spectinomycin, 25 & 50 μg/mL
  Growth temperature: 37°C
  Growth strain: ccdB Survival
  Copy number: High Copy
Gene/Insert
  Gene/Insert name: None
Terms and licenses: Academic/Nonprofit Terms; Industry Terms
How to cite: pGENT_GW_aco_mScarlet3 was a gift from Imran Siddiqi (Addgene plasmid # 225991 ; http://n2t.net/addgene:225991 ; RRID:Addgene_225991)
