[The description below was written by a language model from this plasmid's Addgene catalogue record and pLannotate feature annotations shown in this document.]
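Description:
pGENT_GW_aco_mScarlet3 is an empty Gateway destination binary vector for plant expression, built on the pZP222 backbone and intended for making C-terminal fusions of a gene of interest to an Arabidopsis codon-optimized mScarlet3 red fluorescent protein. The backbone carries a ColE1/pBR322-type origin with a bom site for replication in E. coli, together with the pVS1 oriV, RepA and StaA functions, which typically support replication and stable maintenance in Agrobacterium. An aadA gene outside the T-DNA provides spectinomycin/streptomycin resistance. Because the Gateway cassette contains the toxic ccdB gene along with a chloramphenicol resistance marker, the unrecombined plasmid is kept in a ccdB-tolerant strain under chloramphenicol and spectinomycin selection.

Between the nopaline-type right and left T-DNA border repeats sit two units. The first is the attR1–CmR–ccdB–attR2 cassette, followed directly by the mScarlet coding sequence (annotated by the software as mScarlet, and recorded in the catalogue as mScarlet3) and a CaMV polyadenylation signal. An LR reaction replaces the cassette with the entry-clone insert, placing it upstream of the fluorescent protein. Only remnants of the bacterial lac promoter region and lacZα are annotated around this site, and no plant promoter is detected upstream of attR1. The insert would therefore presumably need to bring its own promoter, for example as a genomic fragment, although the record does not say so. The second unit is an enhanced CaMV 35S promoter driving the gentamicin acetyltransferase gene with a CaMV terminator, which allows gentamicin selection of transformed plants. The construct is suited to Agrobacterium-mediated transformation for localizing tagged proteins in plants.
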