Features (pLannotate 1.2.2; 31 found; start..end, strand, type, name):
    115..139     -  misc_feature   RB T-DNA repeat: right border repeat from nopaline C58 T-DNA
    213..301     +  CDS            lacI (fragment): lac repressor; lacI; The lac repressor binds to the lac operator to inhibit transcription in E. coli. This inhibition can be relieved by adding lactose or isopropyl-β-D-thiogalactopyranoside (IPTG).
    314..335     +  protein_bind   CAP binding site: CAP binding activates transcription in the presence of cAMP. E. coli catabolite activator protein
    350..380     +  promoter       lac promoter: promoter for the E. coli lac operon
    384..406     +  protein_bind   lac operator (fragment): The lac repressor binds to the lac operator to inhibit transcription in E. coli. This inhibition can be relieved by adding lactose or isopropyl-β-D-thiogalactopyranoside (IPTG). lac repressor encoded by lacI
    463..587     +  protein_bind   attR1: mutant version of attR; recombination site for the Gateway® LR reaction LR Clonase™
    612..642     +  promoter       lac UV5 promoter: E. coli lac promoter with an "up" mutation
    666..695     +  promoter       cat promoter (fragment): promoter of the E. coli cat gene encoding chloramphenicol acetyltransferase
    696..1355    +  CDS            CmR: chloramphenicol acetyltransferase; cat; confers resistance to chloramphenicol
   1534..1692    +  CDS            ccdA (fragment): CCDA_ECO57 - Also known as H, letA. Experimental evidence at protein level: Swiss-Prot protein existence level 1. Antitoxin component of a type II toxin-antitoxin (TA) system which inhibits the post-segregational killing (PSK) of plasmid-free cells, also referred to as a plasmid addiction system. Binds to and blocks the activity of CcdB; will also remove bound CcdB protein from the CcdB-GyrA complex by forming a CcdA-CcdB complex, a process termed rejuvenation. Functions as a transcriptional corepressor for the ccdAB operon, repression also requires CcdB (By similarity). From Escherichia coli
   1697..1999    +  CDS            ccdB: CCDB_ECOLI - Also known as G, letB, letD. Experimental evidence at protein level: Swiss-Prot protein existence level 1. Toxic component of a type II toxin-antitoxin (TA) system, functioning in plasmid maintainence. Responsible for the post- segregational killing (PSK) of plasmid-free cells, also referred to as a plasmid addiction system. Half-life of over 2 hours. Cell killing by CcdB is accompanied by filamentation, defects in chromosome and plasmid segregation, defects in cell division, formation of anucleate cells, decreased DNA synthesis and plasmid loss. Interferes with the activity of DN
   2043..2167    -  protein_bind   attR2: mutant version of attR; recombination site for the Gateway® LR reaction LR Clonase™
   2196..2858    +  CDS            mScarlet: mScarlet is a basic (constitutively fluorescent) red fluorescent protein published in 2016, derived from synthetic construct. It has moderate acid sensitivity.
   2874..2897    +  misc_feature   MCS (fragment): pUC18/19 multiple cloning site
   2943..3102    +  polyA_signal   CaMV poly(A) signal (fragment): cauliflower mosaic virus polyadenylation signal
   3103..3123    +  misc_feature   MCS (fragment): pUC18/19 multiple cloning site
   3126..3280    +  CDS            lacZα (fragment): LacZα fragment of β-galactosidase; lacZ fragment
   3372..4048    +  promoter       CaMV 35S promoter (enhanced): cauliflower mosaic virus 35S promoter with a duplicated enhancer region
   4115..4644    +  CDS            GmR (fragment): gentamycin acetyltransferase; aacC1; confers resistance to gentamycin
   4701..4875    +  polyA_signal   CaMV poly(A) signal: cauliflower mosaic virus polyadenylation signal
   4953..4977    -  misc_feature   LB T-DNA repeat: left border repeat from nopaline C58 T-DNA
   5236..5259    +  promoter       Pc promoter (fragment): intI1 (promoter lies within the coding sequence); class 1 integron promoter
   5435..5491    +  CDS            GmR (fragment): gentamycin acetyltransferase; aacC1; confers resistance to gentamycin
   5502..6289    +  CDS            SmR (fragment): aminoglycoside adenylyltransferase (Murphy, 1985); aadA; confers resistance to spectinomycin and streptomycin
   6535..7123    +  rep_origin     ori: high-copy-number ColE1/pMB1/pBR322/pUC origin of replication
   7309..7449    -  misc_feature   bom: basis of mobility region from pBR322
   7551..7590    -  CDS            rop (fragment): Rop protein, which maintains plasmids at low copy number; rop
   7793..7987    -  rep_origin     pVS1 oriV: origin of replication for the Pseudomonas plasmid pVS1 (Heeb et al., 2000)
   8053..9126    -  CDS            pVS1 RepA: replication protein from the Pseudomonas plasmid pVS1 (Heeb et al., 2000)
   9555..10184   -  CDS            pVS1 StaA: stability protein from the Pseudomonas plasmid pVS1 (Heeb et al., 2000)
  10744..11145   -  CDS            Y4CG_SINFN (fragment): Protein inferred from homology: Swiss-Prot protein existence level 3. From Sinorhizobium fredii (strain NBRC 101917 / NGR234).
>Addgene plasmid #225991 | pGENT_GW_aco_mScarlet3 | addgene full sequence | sequence record 448012 | Addgene NGS Result
TTGATCCCGAGGGGAACCCTGTGGTTGGCATGCACATACAAATGGACGAACGGATAAACCTTTTCACGCC
CTTTTAAATATCCGATTATTCTAATAAACGCTCTTTTCTCTTAGGTTTACCCGCCAATATATCCTGTCAA
ACACTGATAGTTTAAACTGAAGGCGGGAAACGACAATCTGATCCAAGCTCAAGCTGCTCTAGAGCGCTCT
AGCCAATACGCAAACCGCCTCTCCCCGCGCGTTGGCCGATTCATTAATGCAGCTGGCACGACAGGTTTCC
CGACTGGAAAGCGGGCAGTGAGCGCAACGCAATTAATGTGAGTTAGCTCACTCATTAGGCACCCCAGGCT
TTACACTTTATGCTTCCGGCTCGTATGTTGTGTGGAATTGTGAGCGGATAACAATTTCACACAGGAAACA
GCTATGACATGATTACGAATTCTCGAGGGGGGGGCCCGCGCCACAAGTTTGTACAAAAAAGCTGAACGAG
AAACGTAAAATGATATAAATATCAATATATTAAATTAGATTTTGCATAAAAAACAGACTACATAATACTG
TAAAACACAACATATCCAGTCACTATGGCGGCCGCATTAGGCACCCCAGGCTTTACACTTTATGCTTCCG
GCTCGTATAATGTGTGGATTTTGAGTTAGGATCCGTCGAGATTTTCAGGAGCTAAGGAAGCTAAAATGGA
GAAAAAAATCACTGGATATACCACCGTTGATATATCCCAATGGCATCGTAAAGAACATTTTGAGGCATTT
CAGTCAGTTGCTCAATGTACCTATAACCAGACCGTTCAGCTGGATATTACGGCCTTTTTAAAGACCGTAA
AGAAAAATAAGCACAAGTTTTATCCGGCCTTTATTCACATTCTTGCCCGCCTGATGAATGCTCATCCGGA
ATTCCGTATGGCAATGAAAGACGGTGAGCTGGTGATATGGGATAGTGTTCACCCTTGTTACACCGTTTTC
CATGAGCAAACTGAAACGTTTTCATCGCTCTGGAGTGAATACCACGACGATTTCCGGCAGTTTCTACACA
TATATTCGCAAGATGTGGCGTGTTACGGTGAAAACCTGGCCTATTTCCCTAAAGGGTTTATTGAGAATAT
GTTTTTCGTCTCAGCCAATCCCTGGGTGAGTTTCACCAGTTTTGATTTAAACGTGGCCAATATGGACAAC
TTCTTCGCCCCCGTTTTCACCATGGGCAAATATTATACGCAAGGCGACAAGGTGCTGATGCCGCTGGCGA
TTCAGGTTCATCATGCCGTTTGTGATGGCTTCCATGTCGGCAGAATGCTTAATGAATTACAACAGTACTG
CGATGAGTGGCAGGGCGGGGCGTAAACGCGTGGATCCGGCTTACTAAAAGCCAGATAACAGTATGCGTAT
TTGCGCGCTGATTTTTGCGGTATAAGAATATATACTGATATGTATACCCGAAGTATGTCAAAAAGAGGTA
TGCTATGAAGCAGCGTATTACAGTGACAGTTGACAGCGACAGCTATCAGTTGCTCAAGGCATATATGATG
TCAATATCTCCGGTCTGGTAAGCACAACCATGCAGAATGAAGCCCGTCGTCTGCGTGCCGAACGCTGGAA
AGCGGAAAATCAGGAAGGGATGGCTGAGGTCGCCCGGTTTATTGAAATGAACGGCTCTTTTGCTGACGAG
AACAGGGGCTGGTGAAATGCAGTTTAAGGTTTACACCTATAAAAGAGAGAGCCGTTATCGTCTGTTTGTG
GATGTACAGAGTGATATTATTGACACGCCCGGGCGACGGATGGTGATCCCCCTGGCCAGTGCACGTCTGC
TGTCAGATAAAGTCTCCCGTGAACTTTACCCGGTGGTGCATATCGGGGATGAAAGCTGGCGCATGATGAC
CACCGATATGGCCAGTGTGCCGGTCTCCGTTATCGGGGAAGAAGTGGCTGATCTCAGCCACCGCGAAAAT
GACATCAAAAACGCCATTAACCTGATGTTCTGGGGAATATAAATGTCAGGCTCCCTTATACACAGCCAGT
CTGCAGGTCGACCATAGTGACTGGATATGTTGTGTTTTACAGTATTATGTAGTCTGTTTTTTATGCAAAA
TCTAATTTAATATATTGATATTTATATCATTTTACGTTTCTCGTTCAGCTTTCTTGTACAAAGTGGTGCT
CGAGGCCGGTACCATGGATAGTACTGAGGCAGTTATCAAGGAATTTATGAGATTTAAAGTTCACATGGAG
GGCTCAATGAATGGACACGAGTTCGAGATTGAAGGTGAGGGCGAGGGCAGACCTTACGAGGGAACCCAAA
CTGCAAAGCTGAGGGTTACTAAGGGAGGTCCATTGCCATTCTCGTGGGACATCTTGTCCCCTCAGTTCAT
GTATGGATCGAGAGCCTTTACGAAACATCCGGCAGATATCCCTGATTATTGGAAACAATCTTTCCCTGAG
GGATTTAAGTGGGAGAGAGTGATGAACTTTGAGGACGGTGGTGCAGTATCGGTTGCTCAAGATACATCAC
TGGAAGATGGAACGCTTATATACAAAGTGAAGTTGAGAGGAACAAACTTCCCACCAGACGGACCGGTAAT
GCAAAAGAAGACGATGGGGTGGGAAGCAAGCACAGAGAGACTATATCCGGAAGACGTCGTCTTGAAGGGT
GATATTAAGATGGCCCTCAGGTTGAAAGACGGTGGAAGGTATTTAGCAGACTTCAAAACGACCTACAGAG
CCAAGAAGCCTGTTCAGATGCCAGGTGCATTTAATATCGATCGTAAGCTGGATATCACATCCCACAATGA
GGACTACACGGTTGTCGAGCAATATGAAAGATCAGTGGCTAGGCATTCGACAGGTGGATCAGGTGGGTCT
TAGGGTACCCGGGGATCCTCTAGAGTCCGCAAAAATCACCAGTCTCTCTCTACAAATCTATCTCTCTCTA
TTTTTCTCCAGAATAATGTGTGAGTAGTTCCCAGATAAGGGAATTAGGGTTCTTATAGGGTTTCGCTCAT
GTGTTGAGCATATAAGAAACCCTTAGTATGTATTTGTATTTGTAAAATACTTCTATCAATAAAATTTCTA
ATTCCTAAAACCAAAATCCAGTGACCTGCAGGCATGCAAGCTTGGCACTGGCCGTCGTTTTACAACGTCG
TGACTGGGAAAACCCTGGCGTTACCCAACTTAATCGCCTTGCAGCACATCCCCCTTTCGCCAGCTGGCGT
AATAGCGAAGAGGCCCGCACCGATCGCCCTTCCCAACAGTTGCGCAGCCTGAATGGCGAATGCTAGAGCA
GCTTGCCAACATGGTGGAGCACGACACTCTCGTCTACTCCAAGAATATCAAAGATACAGTCTCAGAAGAC
CAAAGGGCTATTGAGACTTTTCAACAAAGGGTAATATCGGGAAACCTCCTCGGATTCCATTGCCCAGCTA
TCTGTCACTTCATCAAAAGGACAGTAGAAAAGGAAGGTGGCACCTACAAATGCCATCATTGCGATAAAGG
AAAGGCTATCGTTCAAGATGCCTCTGCCGACAGTGGTCCCAAAGATGGACCCCCACCCACGAGGAGCATC
GTGGAAAAAGAAGACGTTCCAACCACGTCTTCAAAGCAAGTGGATTGATGTGAACATGGTGGAGCACGAC
ACTCTCGTCTACTCCAAGAATATCAAAGATACAGTCTCAGAAGACCAAAGGGCTATTGAGACTTTTCAAC
AAAGGGTAATATCGGGAAACCTCCTCGGATTCCATTGCCCAGCTATCTGTCACTTCATCAAAAGGACAGT
AGAAAAGGAAGGTGGCACCTACAAATGCCATCATTGCGATAAAGGAAAGGCTATCGTTCAAGATGCCTCT
GCCGACAGTGGTCCCAAAGATGGACCCCCACCCACGAGGAGCATCGTGGAAAAAGAAGACGTTCCAACCA
CGTCTTCAAAGCAAGTGGATTGATGTGATATCTCCACTGACGTAAGGGATGACGCACAATCCCACTATCC
TTCGCAAGACCCTTCCTCTATATAAGGAAGTTCATTTCATTTGGAGAGGACACGCTGAAATCACCAGTCT
CTCTCTACAAATCTATCTCTCTCGAGCTTTCGCAGATCTGTCGATCGACCATGGTACGCAGCAGCAACGA
TGTTACGCAGCAGGGCAGTCGCCCTAAAACAAAGTTAGGTGGCTCAAGTATGGGCATCATTCGCACATGT
AGGCTCGGCCCTGACCAAGTCAAATCCATGCGGGCTGCTCTTGATCTTTTCGGTCGTGAGTTCGGAGACG
TAGCCACCTACTCCCAACATCAGCCGGACTCCGATTACCTCGGGAACTTGCTCCGTAGTAAGACATTCAT
CGCGCTTGCTGCCTTCGACCAAGAAGCGGTTGTTGGCGCTCTCGCGGCTTACGTTCTGCCCAAGTTTGAG
CAGCCGCGTAGTGAGATCTATATCTATGATCTCGCAGTCTCCGGCGAGCACCGGAGGCAGGGCATTGCCA
CCGCGCTCATCAATCTCCTCAAGCATGAGGCCAACGCGCTTGGTGCTTATGTGATCTACGTGCAAGCAGA
TTACGGTGACGATCCCGCAGTGGCTCTCTATACAAAGTTGGGCATACGGGAAGAAGTGATGCACTTTGAT
ATCGACCCAAGTACCGCCACCTAACAATTCGTTCAAGCCGAGATCGGCTTCCCGGCCTAGAGTCGATCGA
CAAGCTCGAGTTTCTCCATAATAATGTGTGAGTAGTTCCCAGATAAGGGAATTAGGGTTCCTATAGGGTT
TCGCTCATGTGTTGAGCATATAAGAAACCCTTAGTATGTATTTGTATTTGTAAAATACTTCTATCAATAA
AATTTCTAATTCCTAAAACCAAAATCCAGTACTAAAATCCAGATCCCCCGAATTAATTCGGCGTTAATTC
AGTACATTAAAAACGTCCGCAATGTGTTATTAAGTTGTCTAAGCGTCAATTTGTTTACACCACAATATAT
CCTGCCACCAGCCAGCCAACAGCTCCCCGACCGGCAGCTCGGCACAAAATCACCACTCGATACAGGCAGC
CCATCAGTCCGGGACGGCGTCAGCGGGAGAGCCGTTGTAAGGCGGCAGACTTTGCTCATGTTACCGATGC
TATTCGGAAGAACGGCAACTAAGCTGCCGGGTTTGAAACACGGATGATCTCGCGGAGGGTAGCATGTTGA
TTGTAACGATGACAGAGCGTTGCTGCCTGTGATCAATTCGGGCACGAACCCAGTGGACATAAGCCTGTTC
GGTTCGTAAGCTGTAATGCAAGTAGCGTATGCGCTCACGCAACTGGTCCAGAACCTTGACCGAACGCAGC
GGTGGTAACGGCGCAGTGGCGGTTTTCATGGCTTGTTATGACTGTTTTTTTGGGGTACAGTCTATGCCTC
GGGCATCCAAGCAGCAAGCGCGTTACGCCGTGGGTCGATGTTTGATGTTATGGAGCAGCAACGATGTTAC
GCAGCAGGGCAGTCGCCCTAAAACAAAGTTAAACATCATGGGGGAAGCGGTGATCGCCGAAGTATCGACT
CAACTATCAGAGGTAGTTGGCGTCATCGAGCGCCATCTCGAACCGACGTTGCTGGCCGTACATTTGTACG
GCTCCGCAGTGGATGGCGGCCTGAAGCCACACAGTGATATTGATTTGCTGGTTACGGTGACCGTAAGGCT
TGATGAAACAACGCGGCGAGCTTTGATCAACGACCTTTTGGAAACTTCGGCTTCCCCTGGAGAGAGCGAG
ATTCTCCGCGCTGTAGAAGTCACCATTGTTGTGCACGACGACATCATTCCGTGGCGTTATCCAGCTAAGC
GCGAACTGCAATTTGGAGAATGGCAGCGCAATGACATTCTTGCAGGTATCTTCGAGCCAGCCACGATCGA
CATTGATCTGGCTATCTTGCTGACAAAAGCAAGAGAACATAGCGTTGCCTTGGTAGGTCCAGCGGCGGAG
GAACTCTTTGATCCGGTTCCTGAACAGGATCTATTTGAGGCGCTAAATGAAACCTTAACGCTATGGAACT
CGCCGCCCGACTGGGCTGGCGATGAGCGAAATGTAGTGCTTACGTTGTCCCGCATTTGGTACAGCGCAGT
AACCGGCAAAATCGCGCCGAAGGATGTCGCTGCCGACTGGGCAATGGAGCGCCTGCCGGCCCAGTATCAG
CCCGTCATACTTGAAGCTAGACAGGCTTATCTTGGACAAGAAGAAGATCGCTTGGCCTCGCGCGCAGATC
AGTTGGAAGAATTTGTCCACTACGTGAAAGGCGAGATCACCAAGGTAGTCGGCAAATAATGTCTAGCTAG
AAATTCGTTCAAGCCGACGCCGCTTCGCGGCGCGGCTTAACTCAAGCGTTAGATGCACTAAGCACATAAT
TGCTCACAGCCAAACTATCAGGTCAAGTCTGCTTTTATTATTTTTAAGCGTGCATAATAAGCCCTACACA
AATTGGGAGATATATCATGCATGACCAAAATCCCTTAACGTGAGTTTTCGTTCCACTGAGCGTCAGACCC
CGTAGAAAAGATCAAAGGATCTTCTTGAGATCCTTTTTTTCTGCGCGTAATCTGCTGCTTGCAAACAAAA
AAACCACCGCTACCAGCGGTGGTTTGTTTGCCGGATCAAGAGCTACCAACTCTTTTTCCGAAGGTAACTG
GCTTCAGCAGAGCGCAGATACCAAATACTGTCCTTCTAGTGTAGCCGTAGTTAGGCCACCACTTCAAGAA
CTCTGTAGCACCGCCTACATACCTCGCTCTGCTAATCCTGTTACCAGTGGCTGCTGCCAGTGGCGATAAG
TCGTGTCTTACCGGGTTGGACTCAAGACGATAGTTACCGGATAAGGCGCAGCGGTCGGGCTGAACGGGGG
GTTCGTGCACACAGCCCAGCTTGGAGCGAACGACCTACACCGAACTGAGATACCTACAGCGTGAGCTATG
AGAAAGCGCCACGCTTCCCGAAGGGAGAAAGGCGGACAGGTATCCGGTAAGCGGCAGGGTCGGAACAGGA
GAGCGCACGAGGGAGCTTCCAGGGGGAAACGCCTGGTATCTTTATAGTCCTGTCGGGTTTCGCCACCTCT
GACTTGAGCGTCGATTTTTGTGATGCTCGTCAGGGGGGCGGAGCCTATGGAAAAACGCCAGCAACGCGGC
CTTTTTACGGTTCCTGGCCTTTTGCTGGCCTTTTGCTCACATGTTCTTTCCTGCGTTATCCCCTGATTCT
GTGGATAACCGTATTACCGCCTTTGAGTGAGCTGATACCGCTCGCCGCAGCCGAACGACCGAGCGCAGCG
AGTCAGTGAGCGAGGAAGCGGAAGAGCGCCTGATGCGGTATTTTCTCCTTACGCATCTGTGCGGTATTTC
ACACCGCATATGGTGCACTCTCAGTACAATCTGCTCTGATGCCGCATAGTTAAGCCAGTATACACTCCGC
TATCGCTACGTGACTGGGTCATGGCTGCGCCCCGACACCCGCCAACACCCGCTGACGCGCCCTGACGGGC
TTGTCTGCTCCCGGCATCCGCTTACAGACAAGCTGTGACCGTCTCCGGGAGCTGCATGTGTCAGAGGTTT
TCACCGTCATCACCGAAACGCGCGAGGCAGGGTGCCTTGATGTGGGCGCCGGCGGTCGAGTGGCGACGGC
GCGGCTTGTCCGCGCCCTGGTAGATTGCCTGGCCGTAGGCCAGCCATTTTTGAGCGGCCAGCGGCCGCGA
TAGGCCGACGCGAAGCGGCGGGGCGTAGGGAGCGCAGCGACCGAAGGGTAGGCGCTTTTTGCAGCTCTTC
GGCTGTGCGCTGGCCAGACAGTTATGCACAGGCCAGGCGGGTTTTAAGAGTTTTAATAAGTTTTAAAGAG
TTTTAGGCGGAAAAATCGCCTTTTTTCTCTTTTATATCAGTCACTTACATGTGTGACCGGTTCCCAATGT
ACGGCTTTGGGTTCCCAATGTACGGGTTCCGGTTCCCAATGTACGGCTTTGGGTTCCCAATGTACGTGCT
ATCCACAGGAAAGAGACCTTTTCGACCTTTTTCCCCTGCTAGGGCAATTTGCCCTAGCATCTGCTCCGTA
CATTAGGAACCGGCGGATGCTTCGCCCTCGATCAGGTTGCGGTAGCGCATGACTAGGATCGGGCCAGCCT
GCCCCGCCTCCTCCTTCAAATCGTACTCCGGCAGGTCATTTGACCCGATCAGCTTGCGCACGGTGAAACA
GAACTTCTTGAACTCTCCGGCGCTGCCACTGCGTTCGTAGATCGTCTTGAACAACCATCTGGCTTCTGCC
TTGCCTGCGGCGCGGCGTGCCAGGCGGTAGAGAAAACGGCCGATGCCGGGATCGATCAAAAAGTAATCGG
GGTGAACCGTCAGCACGTCCGGGTTCTTGCCTTCTGTGATCTCGCGGTACATCCAATCAGCTAGCTCGAT
CTCGATGTACTCCGGCCGCCCGGTTTCGCTCTTTACGATCTTGTAGCGGCTAATCAAGGCTTCACCCTCG
GATACCGTCACCAGGCGGCCGTTCTTGGCCTTCTTCGTACGCTGCATGGCAACGTGCGTGGTGTTTAACC
GAATGCAGGTTTCTACCAGGTCGTCTTTCTGCTTTCCGCCATCGGCTCGCCGGCAGAACTTGAGTACGTC
CGCAACGTGTGGACGGAACACGCGGCCGGGCTTGTCTCCCTTCCCTTCCCGGTATCGGTTCATGGATTCG
GTTAGATGGGAAACCGCCATCAGTACCAGGTCGTAATCCCACACACTGGCCATGCCGGCCGGCCCTGCGG
AAACCTCTACGTGCCCGTCTGGAAGCTCGTAGCGGATCACCTCGCCAGCTCGTCGGTCACGCTTCGACAG
ACGGAAAACGGCCACGTCCATGATGCTGCGACTATCGCGGGTGCCCACGTCATAGAGCATCGGAACGAAA
AAATCTGGTTGCTCGTCGCCCTTGGGCGGCTTCCTAATCGACGGCGCACCGGCTGCCGGCGGTTGCCGGG
ATTCTTTGCGGATTCGATCAGCGGCCGCTTGCCACGATTCACCGGGGCGTGCTTCTGCCTCGATGCGTTG
CCGCTGGGCGGCCTGCGCGGCCTTCAACTTCTCCACCAGGTCATCACCCAGCGCCGCGCCGATTTGTACC
GGGCCGGATGGTTTGCGACCGCTCACGCCGATTCCTCGGGCTTGGGGGTTCCAGTGCCATTGCAGGGCCG
GCAGACAACCCAGCCGCTTACGCCTGGCCAACCGCCCGTTCCTCCACACATGGGGCATTCCACGGCGTCG
GTGCCTGGTTGTTCTTGATTTTCCATGCCGCCTCCTTTAGCCGCTAAAATTCATCTACTCATTTATTCAT
TTGCTCATTTACTCTGGTAGCTGCGCGATGTATTCAGATAGCAGCTCGGTAATGGTCTTGCCTTGGCGTA
CCGCGTACATCTTCAGCTTGGTGTGATCCTCCGCCGGCAACTGAAAGTTGACCCGCTTCATGGCTGGCGT
GTCTGCCAGGCTGGCCAACGTTGCAGCCTTGCTGCTGCGTGCGCTCGGACGGCCGGCACTTAGCGTGTTT
GTGCTTTTGCTCATTTTCTCTTTACCTCATTAACTCAAATGAGTTTTGATTTAATTTCAGCGGCCAGCGC
CTGGACCTCGCGGGCAGCGTCGCCCTCGGGTTCTGATTCAAGAACGGTTGTGCCGGCGGCGGCAGTGCCT
GGGTAGCTCACGCGCTGCGTGATACGGGACTCAAGAATGGGCAGCTCGTACCCGGCCAGCGCCTCGGCAA
CCTCACCGCCGATGCGCGTGCCTTTGATCGCCCGCGACACGACAAAGGCCGCTTGTAGCCTTCCATCCGT
GACCTCAATGCGCTGCTTAACCAGCTCCACCAGGTCGGCGGTGGCCCATATGTCGTAAGGGCTTGGCTGC
ACCGGAATCAGCACGAAGTCGGCTGCCTTGATCGCGGACACAGCCAAGTCCGCCGCCTGGGGCGCTCCGT
CGATCACTACGAAGTCGCGCCGGCCGATGGCCTTCACGTCGCGGTCAATCGTCGGGCGGTCGATGCCGAC
AACGGTTAGCGGTTGATCTTCCCGCACGGCCGCCCAATCGCGGGCACTGCCCTGGGGATCGGAATCGACT
AACAGAACATCGGCCCCGGCGAGTTGCAGGGCGCGGGCTAGATGGGTTGCGATGGTCGTCTTGCCTGACC
CGCCTTTCTGGTTAAGTACAGCGATAACCTTCATGCGTTCCCCTTGCGTATTTGTTTATTTACTCATCGC
ATCATATACGCAGCGACCGCATGACGCAAGCTGTTTTACTCAAATACACATCACCTTTTTAGACGGCGGC
GCTCGGTTTCTTCAGCGGCCAAGCTGGCCGGCCAGGCCGCCAGCTTGGCATCAGACAAACCGGCCAGGAT
TTCATGCAGCCGCACGGTTGAGACGTGCGCGGGCGGCTCGAACACGTACCCGGCCGCGATCATCTCCGCC
TCGATCTCTTCGGTAATGAAAAACGGTTCGTCCTGGCCGTCCTGGTGCGGTTTCATGCTTGTTCCTCTTG
GCGTTCATTCTCGGCGGCCGCCAGGGCGTCGGCCTCGGTCAATGCGTCCTCACGGAAGGCACCGCGCCGC
CTGGCCTCGGTGGGCGTCACTTCCTCGCTGCGCTCAAGTGCGCGGTACAGGGTCGAGCGATGCACGCCAA
GCAGTGCAGCCGCCTCTTTCACGGTGCGGCCTTCCTGGTCGATCAGCTCGCGGGCGTGCGCGATCTGTGC
CGGGGTGAGGGTAGGGCGGGGGCCAAACTTCACGCCTCGGGCCTTGGCGGCCTCGCGCCCGCTCCGGGTG
CGGTCGATGATTAGGGAACGCTCGAACTCGGCAATGCCGGCGAACACGGTCAACACCATGCGGCCGGCCG
GCGTGGTGGTGTCGGCCCACGGCTCTGCCAGGCTACGCAGGCCCGCGCCGGCCTCCTGGATGCGCTCGGC
AATGTCCAGTAGGTCGCGGGTGCTGCGGGCCAGGCGGTCTAGCCTGGTCACTGTCACAACGTCGCCAGGG
CGTAGGTGGTCAAGCATCCTGGCCAGCTCCGGGCGGTCGCGCCTGGTGCCGGTGATCTTCTCGGAAAACA
GCTTGGTGCAGCCGGCCGCGTGCAGTTCGGCCCGTTGGTTGGTCAAGTCCTGGTCGTCGGTGCTGACGCG
GGCATAGCCCAGCAGGCCAGCGGCGGCGCTCTTGTTCATGGCGTAATGTCTCCGGTTCTAGTCGCAAGTA
TTCTACTTTATGCGACTAAAACACGCGACAAGAAAACGCCAGGAAAAGGGCAGGGCGGCAGCCTGTCGCG
TAACTTAGGACTTGTGCGACATGTCGTTTTCAGAAGACGGCTGCACTGAACGTCAGAAGCCGACTGCACT
ATAGCAGCGGAGGGGTTGGATCAAAGTACT
